Addgene plasmid #27833: pUT1460-HQ858751
Depositing lab: John Gray & Erich Grotewold. Depositing organization: University of Toledo. Publication: The Maize TFome--development of a transcription factor open reading frame collection for functional genomics. Burdo B, Gray J, Goetting-Minesky MP, Wittler B, Hunt M, Li T, Velliquette D, Thomas J, Gentzel I, dos Santos Brito M, Mejia-Guerra MK, Connolly LN, Qaisi D, Li W, Casas MI, Doseff AI, Grotewold E. Plant J. 2014 Oct;80(2):356-66. doi: 10.1111/tpj.12623. Epub 2014 Aug 26. PubMed 25053252.
Backbone
  Vector backbone: pENTR/SD
  Backbone manufacturer: Invitrogen
  Backbone size w/o insert (bp): 2601
  Vector type: Entry vector
Growth in bacteria
  Bacterial resistance: Kanamycin, 50 μg/mL
  Growth temperature: 37°C
  Growth strain: DH5alpha
  Growth instructions: E. coli TOP10
  Copy number: Low Copy
Gene/Insert
  Gene/Insert name: MYBGA transcription factor from DR808352
  Species: Zea mays
  Insert size (bp): 1065
  GenBank ID: HQ858751
  Cloning method: Restriction Enzyme
  Sequencing primers: 5′ M13 For; 3′ M13 Rev
Terms and licenses: Academic/Nonprofit Terms; Industry Terms: Not Available to Industry
Depositor comments: This CDS was amplified using PCR from a full length cDNA template from the Maize Full-length cDNA Project (www.maizecdna.org) and the PCR product included the stop codon. The PCR product was cloned into a Gateway pENTR/SD vector. Further information on this gene may be obtained at www.grassius.org using the GenBank number. (The second half of the plasmid name is the GenBank Number for the sequence of the insert)
How to cite: pUT1460-HQ858751 was a gift from John Gray & Erich Grotewold (Addgene plasmid # 27833 ; http://n2t.net/addgene:27833 ; RRID:Addgene_27833)
