[The description below was written by a language model from this plasmid's Addgene catalogue record and the feature table of its GenBank file.]
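Description:
pUT1460-HQ858751 is a Gateway entry clone from the Maize TFome collection, a set of maize transcription factor open reading frames assembled for functional genomics. It is built on the Invitrogen pENTR/SD backbone (2,601 bp without insert; 3,666 bp in total) and is propagated in E. coli under kanamycin selection. Resistance comes from an aph(3')-Ia aminoglycoside phosphotransferase gene. Replication depends on a ColE1/pUC-type origin, which the feature table annotates as high copy although the catalogue entry lists the plasmid as low copy.

The insert is a 1,065 bp coding sequence for a MYBGA (MYB-family) transcription factor from Zea mays. It was PCR-amplified from a full-length cDNA clone, and the stop codon was retained. The feature table does not annotate the insert as a CDS, but it occupies the interval between the attL1 and attL2 sites. These sites allow LR Clonase to transfer the ORF directionally into any compatible destination vector. Just downstream of attL1 is the bacteriophage T7 gene 10 ribosome binding site characteristic of the SD version of pENTR, which supports efficient translation in bacteria once the ORF sits behind a prokaryotic promoter in a destination vector. Because the native stop codon is present, the clone suits untagged or N-terminally fused expression rather than C-terminal fusions.

The entry vector carries no promoter positioned to express the insert. A T7 promoter lies outside attL2, pointing back toward the cassette. The rrnB T1 and T2 terminators upstream of attL1 shield the insert from read-through transcription, and M13 forward and reverse primer sites flank the cassette for sequence verification. The plasmid therefore serves as a verified ORF source for subcloning into plant, yeast or bacterial expression vectors.
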