LOCUS       Exported 3666 bp ds-DNA circular SYN 13-MAY-2021
DEFINITION  synthetic circular DNA
ACCESSION   .
VERSION     .
KEYWORDS    pUT1460-HQ858751
SOURCE      synthetic DNA construct
  ORGANISM  synthetic DNA construct
REFERENCE   1 (bases 1 to 3666)
  TITLE     Maize TF ORFeome collection
REFERENCE   2 (bases 1 to 3666)
  AUTHORS   .
  TITLE     Direct Submission
  JOURNAL   Exported May 13, 2021 from SnapGene Server 1.1.58
            http://www.snapgene.com
FEATURES             Location/Qualifiers
     source          1..3666
                     /organism="synthetic DNA construct"
                     /mol_type="other DNA"
     protein_bind    1..100
                     /gene="mutant version of attL"
                     /label=attL1
                     /bound_moiety="LR Clonase(TM)"
                     /note="recombination site for the Gateway(R) LR reaction"
     RBS             112..132
                     /note="efficient ribosome binding site from bacteriophage
                     T7 gene 10 (Olins and Rangwala, 1989)"
     protein_bind    complement(1223..1322)
                     /gene="mutant version of attL"
                     /label=attL2
                     /bound_moiety="LR Clonase(TM)"
                     /note="recombination site for the Gateway(R) LR reaction"
     primer_bind     complement(1339..1358)
                     /label=T7
                     /note="T7 promoter, forward primer"
     promoter        complement(1340..1358)
                     /label=T7 promoter
                     /note="promoter for bacteriophage T7 RNA polymerase"
     primer_bind     complement(1363..1379)
                     /label=M13 rev
                     /note="common sequencing primer, one of multiple similar
                     variants"
     primer_bind     complement(1363..1379)
                     /label=M13 Reverse
                     /note="In lacZ gene. Also called M13-rev"
     primer_bind     complement(1481..1500)
                     /label=pENTR-R
                     /note="pENTR vectors, reverse primer"
     CDS             1492..2301
                     /codon_start=1
                     /gene="aph(3')-Ia"
                     /product="aminoglycoside phosphotransferase"
                     /label=KanR
                     /note="confers resistance to kanamycin in bacteria or G418
                     (Geneticin(R)) in eukaryotes"
                     /translation="MSHIQRETSRPRLNSNMDADLYGYKWARDNVGQSGATIYRLYGKP
                     DAPELFLKHGKGSVANDVTDEMVRLNWLTEFMPLPTIKHFIRTPDDAWLLTTAIPGKTA
                     FQVLEEYPDSGENIVDALAVFLRRLHSIPVCNCPFNSDRVFRLAQAQSRMNNGLVDASD
                     FDDERNGWPVEQVWKEMHKLLPFSPDSVVTHGDFSLDNLIFDEGKLIGCIDVGRVGIAD
                     RYQDLAILWNCLGEFSPSLQKRLFQKYGIDNPDMNKLQFHLMLDEFF"
     primer_bind     complement(1559..1578)
                     /label=Kan-R
                     /note="Kanamycin resistance gene, reverse primer"
     rep_origin      2448..3036
                     /direction=RIGHT
                     /label=ori
                     /note="high-copy-number ColE1/pMB1/pBR322/pUC origin of
                     replication"
     primer_bind     2937..2956
                     /label=pBR322ori-F
                     /note="pBR322 origin, forward primer"
     primer_bind     3190..3207
                     /label=L4440
                     /note="L4440 vector, forward primer"
     terminator      3366..3393
                     /label=rrnB T2 terminator
                     /note="transcription terminator T2 from the E. coli rrnB
                     gene"
     terminator      3485..3571
                     /gene="Escherichia coli rrnB"
                     /label=rrnB T1 terminator
                     /note="transcription terminator T1 from the E. coli rrnB
                     gene"
     primer_bind     3620..3642
                     /label=M13/pUC Forward
                     /note="In lacZ gene"
     primer_bind     3634..3651
                     /label=M13 Forward
                     /note="In lacZ gene. Also called M13-F20 or M13 (-21)
                     Forward"
     primer_bind     3635..3651
                     /label=M13 fwd
                     /note="common sequencing primer, one of multiple similar
                     variants"
ORIGIN
        1 caaataatga ttttattttg actgatagtg acctgttcgt tgcaacaaat tgatgagcaa
       61 tgctttttta taatgccaac tttgtacaaa aaagcaggct ccgcggccgc cttgtttaac
      121 tttaagaagg agcccttcac catgacgagc ggcgccgggg gagccgcggc cgggatcggg
      181 ggcaccaggg tgcccacgtg gagggagcgc gagaacaacc gccgcaggga gcgccggcgc
      241 cgcgcgatcg ccgccaagat cttcgccggc ctcagggcct acggcaacta caacctgccc
      301 aagcactgcg acaacaacga ggtgctcaag gcgctctgca acgaggccgg ctggaccgtc
      361 gagcccgacg gcaccaccta ccgcaaggga tgtaaacctc tggcaacaga gcgtccagat
      421 ccaattggga ggtctgcatc accaagcccc tgctcttcat atcaaccaag tccgcgagcc
      481 tcatacaacc caagcgcggc atcctcctcg ttcccaagct ctgggtcctc ctcccacatt
      541 actcttggcg ggagcaactt catgggaggc gtcgagggca gctcccttat cccgtggcta
      601 aagaacctct cgtcgagctc ctcgttcgcc tcctcctcca agttcccgca gcttcaccac
      661 ctctacttca acggcggttc catcagcgcg ccggtgacgc ctccatccag ctctccaacc
      721 cgcacgcctc gcatcaagac tgactgggag aacccgagtg ttcagccacc gtgggctggg
      781 gcgaactacg cgtctcttcc caactcccag ccgccgagcc ctgggcacca ggttgctccg
      841 gacccggcgt ggctagccgg gttccagatt tcgtctgctg gcccttcgtc tccaacttac
      901 agccttgtgg ctccgaatcc gtttggtatc ttcaaggaga ccatcgtcag cacctcaaga
      961 atgtgcaccc ctgggcagag tggaacgtgc tctcctgtaa tgggcggtgc gccgatccat
     1021 cacgatgtcc agatggctga tggtgcccca gatgacttcg ccttcgggag cagcagcaac
     1081 ggcaacaacg agtcgcctgg tctcgtgaag gcatgggagg gggaacggat acacgaggag
     1141 tgcgcctcgg acgagcatga gctggagctc acccttggga gctcaaagac tcgtgcagat
     1201 ccttccaagg gtgggcgcgc cgacccagct ttcttgtaca aagttggcat tataagaaag
     1261 cattgcttat caatttgttg caacgaacag gtcactatca gtcaaaataa aatcattatt
     1321 tgccatccag ctgatatccc ctatagtgag tcgtattaca tggtcatagc tgtttcctgg
     1381 cagctctggc ccgtgtctca aaatctctga tgttacattg cacaagataa aaatatatca
     1441 tcatgaacaa taaaactgtc tgcttacata aacagtaata caaggggtgt tatgagccat
     1501 attcaacggg aaacgtcgag gccgcgatta aattccaaca tggatgctga tttatatggg
     1561 tataaatggg ctcgcgataa tgtcgggcaa tcaggtgcga caatctatcg cttgtatggg
     1621 aagcccgatg cgccagagtt gtttctgaaa catggcaaag gtagcgttgc caatgatgtt
     1681 acagatgaga tggtcagact aaactggctg acggaattta tgcctcttcc gaccatcaag
     1741 cattttatcc gtactcctga tgatgcatgg ttactcacca ctgcgatccc cggaaaaaca
     1801 gcattccagg tattagaaga atatcctgat tcaggtgaaa atattgttga tgcgctggca
     1861 gtgttcctgc gccggttgca ttcgattcct gtttgtaatt gtccttttaa cagcgatcgc
     1921 gtatttcgtc tcgctcaggc gcaatcacga atgaataacg gtttggttga tgcgagtgat
     1981 tttgatgacg agcgtaatgg ctggcctgtt gaacaagtct ggaaagaaat gcataaactt
     2041 ttgccattct caccggattc agtcgtcact catggtgatt tctcacttga taaccttatt
     2101 tttgacgagg ggaaattaat aggttgtatt gatgttggac gagtcggaat cgcagaccga
     2161 taccaggatc ttgccatcct atggaactgc ctcggtgagt tttctccttc attacagaaa
     2221 cggctttttc aaaaatatgg tattgataat cctgatatga ataaattgca gtttcatttg
     2281 atgctcgatg agtttttcta atcagaattg gttaattggt tgtaacactg gcagagcatt
     2341 acgctgactt gacgggacgg cgcaagctca tgaccaaaat cccttaacgt gagttacgcg
     2401 tcgttccact gagcgtcaga ccccgtagaa aagatcaaag gatcttcttg agatcctttt
     2461 tttctgcgcg taatctgctg cttgcaaaca aaaaaaccac cgctaccagc ggtggtttgt
     2521 ttgccggatc aagagctacc aactcttttt ccgaaggtaa ctggcttcag cagagcgcag
     2581 ataccaaata ctgtccttct agtgtagccg tagttaggcc accacttcaa gaactctgta
     2641 gcaccgccta catacctcgc tctgctaatc ctgttaccag tggctgctgc cagtggcgat
     2701 aagtcgtgtc ttaccgggtt ggactcaaga cgatagttac cggataaggc gcagcggtcg
     2761 ggctgaacgg ggggttcgtg cacacagccc agcttggagc gaacgaccta caccgaactg
     2821 agatacctac agcgtgagca ttgagaaagc gccacgcttc ccgaagggag aaaggcggac
     2881 aggtatccgg taagcggcag ggtcggaaca ggagagcgca cgagggagct tccaggggga
     2941 aacgcctggt atctttatag tcctgtcggg tttcgccacc tctgacttga gcgtcgattt
     3001 ttgtgatgct cgtcaggggg gcggagccta tggaaaaacg ccagcaacgc ggccttttta
     3061 cggttcctgg ccttttgctg gccttttgct cacatgttct ttcctgcgtt atcccctgat
     3121 tctgtggata accgtattac cgcctttgag tgagctgata ccgctcgccg cagccgaacg
     3181 accgagcgca gcgagtcagt gagcgaggaa gcggaagagc gcccaatacg caaaccgcct
     3241 ctccccgcgc gttggccgat tcattaatgc agctggcacg acaggtttcc cgactggaaa
     3301 gcgggcagtg agcgcaacgc aattaatacg cgtaccgcta gccaggaaga gtttgtagaa
     3361 acgcaaaaag gccatccgtc aggatggcct tctgcttagt ttgatgcctg gcagtttatg
     3421 gcgggcgtcc tgcccgccac cctccgggcc gttgcttcac aacgttcaaa tccgctcccg
     3481 gcggatttgt cctactcagg agagcgttca ccgacaaaca acagataaaa cgaaaggccc
     3541 agtcttccga ctgagccttt cgttttattt gatgcctggc agttccctac tctcgcgtta
     3601 acgctagcat ggatgttttc ccagtcacga cgttgtaaaa cgacggccag tcttaagctc
     3661 gggccc
//
