>Addgene plasmid #27833 | pUT1460-HQ858751 | addgene partial sequence | sequence record 34123 | 27833 with M13pUC-fwd
AATAATGATTTTATTTTGACTGATAGTGACCTGTTCGTTGCAACAAATTGATGAGCAATGCTTTTTTATA
ATGCCAACTTTGTACAAAAAAGCAGGCTCCGCGGCCGCCTTGTTTAACTTTAAGAAGGAGCCCTTCACCA
TGACGAGCGGCGCCGGGGGAGCCGCGGCCGGGATCGGGGGCACCAGGGTGCCCACGTGGAGGGAGCGCGA
GAACAACCGCCGCAGGGAGCGCCGGCGCCGCGCGATCGCCGCCAAGATCTTCGCCGGCCTCAGGGCCTAC
GGCAACTACAACCTGCCCAAGCACTGCGACAACAACGAGGTGCTCAAGGCGCTCTGCAACGAGGCCGGCT
GGACCGTCGAGCCCGACGGCACCACCTACCGCAAGGGATGTAAACCTCTGGCAACAGAGCGTCCAGATCC
AATTGGGAGGTCTGCATCACCAAGCCCCTGCTCTTCATATCAACCAAGTCCGCGAGCCTCATACAACCCA
AGCGCGGCATCCTCCTCGTTCCCAAGCTCTGGGTCCTCCTCCCACATTACTCTTGGCGGGAGCAACTTCA
TGGGAGGCGTCGAGGGCAGCTCCCTTATCCCGTGGCTAAAGAACCTCTCGTCGAGCTCCTCGTTCGCCTC
CTCCTCCAAGTTCCCGCAGCTTCACCACCTCTACTTCAACGGCGGTTCCATCAGCGCGCCGGTGACGCCT
CCATCCAGCTCTCCAACCCGCACGCCTCGCATCAAGACTGACTGGGAGAACCCGAGTGTTCAGCCACCGT
GGGCTGGGGCGAACTACGCGTCTCTTCCCAACTCCCAGCCGCCGAGCCCT
